>Addgene plasmid #202192 | pUBQ10:LYK5_At-3xHA | addgene full sequence | sequence record 399703 | Addgene NGS Result
TGAGCGTCGGAAAGGCGCTCGGTCTTGCCTTGCTCGTCGGTGATGTACTTCACCAGCTCCGCGAAGTCGC
TCTTCTTGATGGAGCGCATGGGGACGTGCTTGGCAATCACGCGCACCCCCCGGCCGTTTTAGCGGCTAAA
AAAGTCATGGCTCTGCCCTCGGGCGGACCACGCCCATCATGACCTTGCCAAGCTCGTCCTGCTTCTCTTC
GATCTTCGCCAGCAGGGCGAGGATCGTGGCATCACCGAACCGCGCCGTGCGCGGGTCGTCGGTGAGCCAG
AGTTTCAGCAGGCCGCCCAGGCGGCCCAGGTCGCCATTGATGCGGGCCAGCTCGCGGACGTGCTCATAGT
CCACGACGCCCGTGATTTTGTAGCCCTGGCCGACGGCCAGCAGGTAGGCCGACAGGCTCATGCCGGCCGC
CGCCGCCTTTTCCTCAATCGCTCTTCGTTCGTCTGGAAGGCAGTACACCTTGATAGGTGGGCTGCCCTTC
CTGGTTGGCTTGGTTTCATCAGCCATCCGCTTGCCCTCATCTGTTACGCCGGCGGTAGCCGGCCAGCCTC
GCAGAGCAGGATTCCCGTTGAGCACCGCCAGGTGCGAATAAGGGACAGTGAAGAAGGAACACCCGCTCGC
GGGTGGGCCTACTTCACCTATCCTGCCCGGCTGACGCCGTTGGATACACCAAGGAAAGTCTACACGAACC
CTTTGGCAAAATCCTGTATATCGTGCGAAAAAGGATGGATATACCGAAAAAATCGCTATAATGACCCCGA
AGCAGGGTTATGCAGCGGAAAAGCGCCACGCTTCCCGAAGGGAGAAAGGCGGACAGGTATCCGGTAAGCG
GCAGGGTCGGAACAGGAGAGCGCACGAGGGAGCTTCCAGGGGGAAACGCCTGGTATCTTTATAGTCCTGT
CGGGTTTCGCCACCTCTGACTTGAGCGTCGATTTTTGTGATGCTCGTCAGGGGGGCGGAGCCTATGGAAA
AACGCCAGCAACGCGGCCTTTTTACGGTTCCTGGCCTTTTGCTGGCCTTTTGCTCACATGTTCTTTCCTG
CGTTATCCCCTGATTCTGTGGATAACCGTATTACCGCCTTTGAGTGAGCTGATACCGCTCGCCGCAGCCG
AACGACCGAGCGCAGCGAGTCAGTGAGCGAGGAAGCGGAAGAGCGCCAGAAGGCCGCCAGAGAGGCCGAG
CGCGGCCGTGAGGCTTGGACGCTAGGGCAGGGCATGAAAAAGCCCGTAGCGGGCTGCTACGGGCGTCTGA
CGCGGTGGAAAGGGGGAGGGGATGTTGTCTACATGGCTCTGCTGTAGTGAGTGGGTTGCGCTCCGGCAGC
GGTCCTGATCAATCGTCACCCTTTCTCGGTCCTTCAACGTTCCTGACAACGAGCCTCCTTTTCGCCAATC
CATCGACAATCACCGCGAGTCCCTGCTCGAACGCTGCGTCCGGACCGGCTTCGTCGAAGGCGTCTATCGC
GGCCCGCAACAGCGGCGAGAGCGGAGCCTGTTCAACGGTGCCGCCGCGCTCGCCGGCATCGCTGTCGCCG
GCCTGCTCCTCAAGCACGGCCCCAACAGTGAAGTAGCTGATTGTCATCAGCGCATTGACGGCGTCCCCGG
CCGAAAAACCCGCCTCGCAGAGGAAGCGAAGCTGCGCGTCGGCCGTTTCCATCTGCGGTGCGCCCGGTCG
CGTGCCGGCATGGATGCGCGCGCCATCGCGGTAGGCGAGCAGCGCCTGCCTGAAGCTGCGGGCATTCCCG
ATCAGAAATGAGCGCCAGTCGTCGTCGGCTCTCGGCACCGAATGCGTATGATTCTCCGCCAGCATGGCTT
CGGCCAGTGCGTCGAGCAGCGCCCGCTTGTTCCTGAAGTGCCAGTAAAGCGCCGGCTGCTGAACCCCCAA
CCGTTCCGCCAGTTTGCGTGTCGTCAGACCGTCTACGCCGACCTCGTTCAACAGGTCCAGGGCGGCACGG
ATCACTGTATTCGGCTGCAACTTTGTCATGCTTGACACTTTATCACTGATAAACATAATATGTCCACCAA
CTTATCAGTGATAAAGAATCCGCGCGTTCAATCGGACCAGCGGAGGCTGGTCCGGAGGCCAGACGTGAAA
CCCAACATACCCCTGATCGTAATTCTGAGCACTGTCGCGCTCGACGCTGTCGGCATCGGCCTGATTATGC
CGGTGCTGCCGGGCCTCCTGCGCGATCTGGTTCACTCGAACGACGTCACCGCCCACTATGGCATTCTGCT
GGCGCTGTATGCGTTGGTGCAATTTGCCTGCGCACCTGTGCTGGGCGCGCTGTCGGATCGTTTCGGGCGG
CGGCCAATCTTGCTCGTCTCGCTGGCCGGCGCCAGATCTGGGGAACCCTGTGGTTGGCATGCACATACAA
ATGGACGAACGGATAAACCTTTTCACGCCCTTTTAAATATCCGATTATTCTAATAAACGCTCTTTTCTCT
TAGGTTTACCCGCCAATATATCCTGTCAAACACTGATAGTTTAAACTGAAGGCGGGAAACGACAATCTGA
TCATGAGCGGAGAATTAAGGGAGTCACGTTATGACCCCCGCCGATGACGCGGGACAAGCCGTTTTACGTT
TGGAACTGACAGAACCGCAACGTTGAAGGAGCCACTCAGCCGCGGGTTTCTGGAGTTTAATGAGCTAAGC
ACATACGTCAGAAACCATTATTGCGCGTTCAAAAGTCGCCTAAGGTCACTATCAGCTAGCAAATATTTCT
TGTCAAAAATGCTCCACTGACGTTCCATAAATTCCCCTCGGTATCCAATTAGAGTCTCATATTCACTCTC
AATCCAAATAATCTGCACCGGATCTGGATCGTTTCGCATGATTGAACAAGATGGATTGCACGCAGGTTCT
CCGGCCGCTTGGGTGGAGAGGCTATTCGGCTATGACTGGGCACAACAGACAATCGGCTGCTCTGATGCCG
CCGTGTTCCGGCTGTCAGCGCAGGGGCGCCCGGTTCTTTTTGTCAAGACCGACCTGTCCGGTGCCCTGAA
TGAACTGCAGGACGAGGCAGCGCGGCTATCGTGGCTGGCCACGACGGGCGTTCCTTGCGCAGCTGTGCTC
GACGTTGTCACTGAAGCGGGAAGGGACTGGCTGCTATTGGGCGAAGTGCCGGGGCAGGATCTCCTGTCAT
CTCACCTTGCTCCTGCCGAGAAAGTATCCATCATGGCTGATGCAATGCGGCGGCTGCATACGCTTGATCC
GGCTACCTGCCCATTCGACCACCAAGCGAAACATCGCATCGAGCGAGCACGTACTCGGATGGAAGCCGGT
CTTGTCGATCAGGATGATCTGGACGAAGAGCATCAGGGGCTCGCGCCAGCCGAACTGTTCGCCAGGCTCA
AGGCGCGCATGCCCGACGGCGATGATCTCGTCGTGACCCATGGCGATGCCTGCTTGCCGAATATCATGGT
GGAAAATGGCCGCTTTTCTGGATTCATCGACTGTGGCCGGCTGGGTGTGGCGGACCGCTATCAGGACATA
GCGTTGGCTACCCGTGATATTGCTGAAGAGCTTGGCGGCGAATGGGCTGACCGCTTCCTCGTGCTTTACG
GTATCGCCGCTCCCGATTCGCAGCGCATCGCCTTCTATCGCCTTCTTGACGAGTTCTTCTGAGCGGGACT
CTGGGGTTCGAAATGACCGACCAAGCGACGCCCAACCTGCCATCACGAGATTTCGATTCCACCGCCGCCT
TCTATGAAAGGTTGGGCTTCGGAATCGTTTTCCGGGACGCCGGCTGGATGATCCTCCAGCGCGGGGATCT
CATGCTGGAGTTCTTCGCCCACGGGATCTCTGCGGAACAGGCGGTCGAAGGTGCCGATATCATTACGACA
GCAACGGCCGACAAGCACAACGCCACGATCCTGAGCGACAATATGATCGGGCCCGGCGTCCACATCAACG
GCGTCGGCGGCGACTGCCCAGGCAAGACCGAGATGCACCGCGATATCTTGCTGCGTTCGGATATTTTCGT
GGAGTTCCCGCCACAGACCCGGATGATCCCCGATCGTTCAAACATTTGGCAATAAAGTTTCTTAAGATTG
AATCCTGTTGCCGGTCTTGCGATGATTATCATATAATTTCTGTTGAATTACGTTAAGCATGTAATAATTA
ACATGTAATGCATGACGTTATTTATGAGATGGGTTTTTATGATTAGAGTCCCGCAATTATACATTTAATA
CGCGATAGAAAACAAAATATAGCGCGCAAACTAGGATAAATTATCGCGCGCGGTGTCATCTATGTTACTA
GATCGGGCCTCCTGTC
[82 nt withheld, positions 4287-4368]
GCTCTGAGGGA
[161 nt withheld, positions 4380-4540]
T
[41 nt withheld, positions 4542-4582]
T
[62 nt withheld, positions 4584-4645]
A
[35 nt withheld, positions 4647-4681]
CCTCCCTCAATCGGTTGAATGTCGCCCTTTTGTCTTTGGCCCAATACGCAAACCGCCTCTCCCCGCGCGT
TGGCCGATTCATTAATGCAGCTGGCACGACAGGTTTCCCGACTGGAAAGCGGGCAGTGAGCGCAACGCAA
TTAATGTGAGTTAGCTCACTCATTAGGCACCCCAGGCTTTACACTTTATGCTTCCGGCTCGTATGTTGTG
TGGAATTGTGAGCGGATAACAATTTCACACAGGAAACAGCTATGACCATGATTACGCCAAGCTTGATCAG
GATATTCTTGTTTAAGATGTTGAACTCTATGGAGGTTTGTATGAACTGATGATCTAGGACCGGATAAGTT
CCCTTCTTCATAGCGAACTTATTCAAAGAATGTTTTGTGTATCATTCTTGTTACATTGTTATTAATGAAA
AAATATTATTGGTCATTGGACTGAACACGAGTGTTAAATATGGACCAGGCCCCAAATAAGATCCATTGAT
ATATGAATTAAATAACAAGAATAAATCGAGTCACCAAACCACTTGCCTTTTTTAACGAGACTTGTTCACC
AACTTGATACAAAAGTCATTATCCTATGCAAATCAATAATCATACAAAAATATCCAATAACACTAAAAAA
TTAAAAGAAATGGATAATTTCACAATATGTTATACGATAAAGAAGTTACTTTTCCAAGAAATTCACTGAT
TTTATAAGCCCACTTGCATTAGATAAATGGCAAAAAAAAACAAAAAGGAAAAGAAATAAAGCACGAAGAA
TTCTAGAAAATACGAAATACGCTTCAATGCAGTGGGACCCACGGTTCAATTATTGCCAATTTTCAGCTCC
ACCGTATATTTAAAAAATAAAACGATAATGCTAAAAAAATATAAATCGTAACGATCGTTAAATCTCAACG
GCTGGATCTTATGACGACCGTTAGAAATTGTGGTTGTCGACGAGTCAGTAATAAACGGCGTCAAAGTGGT
TGCAGCCGGCACACACGAGTCGTGTTTATCAACTCAAAGCACAAATACTTTTCCTCAACCTAAAAATAAG
GCAATTAGCCAAAAACAACTTTGCGTGTAAACAACGCTCAATACACGTGTCATTTTATTATTAGCTATTG
CTTCACCGCCTTAGCTTTCTCGTGACCTAGTCGTCCTCGTCTTTTCTTCTTCTTCTTCTATAAAACAATA
CCCAAAGAGCTCTTCTTCTTCACAATTCAGATTTCAATTTCTCAAAATCTTAAAAACTTTCTCTCAATTC
TCTCTACCGTGATCAAGGCTAGAGTTATCAACAAGTTTGTACAAAAAAGCAGGCTCCGCGGCCGCCCCCT
TCACCATGGCTGCGTGTACACTCCACGCGCTCTCAGTCACCTTATTCCTCCTTCTCTTCTTTGCCGTGTC
ACCGGCGAAAGCTCAGCAACCGTACGTCAACAACCACCAGCTCGCCTGCGAGGTCCGTGTCTACGACAAC
ATAACCAACGGATTCACATGTAACGGCCCACCTTCTTGCCGCTCATACCTCACTTTCTGGTCTCAACCAC
CGTACAACACGGCGGACTCAATCGCCAAACTCCTCAACGTCTCCGCCGCAGAGATCCAATCAATCAACAA
CCTCCCCACAGCCACCACCAGAATCCCAACCCGTGAATTAGTCGTGATCCCAGCTAACTGCTCCTGCTCC
TCCTCCAGCGGAGGATTTTACCAACACAACGCCACTTACAATCTCTCCGGTAACAGAGGAGATGAAACCT
ATTTCTCAGTGGCTAACGATACTTACCAAGCTTTATCCACGTGTCAAGCCATGATGTCACAAAACCGTTA
CGGCGAGAGACAACTAACCCCCGGCTTAAACCTCCTTGTTCCTCTCCGATGTGCTTGTCCCACCGCCAAA
CAAACCACCGCCGGATTTAAATATCTCCTGACTTACTTAGTCGCCATGGGAGATAGTATCTCCGGCATCG
CCGAGATGTTCAACAGCACATCCGCCGCCATAACCGAAGGTAACGAGCTTACATCAGACAATATCTTCTT
CTTCACACCGGTTCTAGTTCCTCTCACAACTGAACCTACCAAAATCGTTATATCTCCGTCGCCTCCTCCT
CCACCCGTTGTTGCTACGCCGCCTCAAACGCCAGTTGATCCTCCGGGATCTTCTTCTTCTCACAAATGGA
TCTACATCGGAATTGGAATCGGAGCTGGTTTGCTTCTCTTACTCTCAATCTTAGCTCTCTGCTTCTACAA
ACGAAGGTCTAAGAAGAAGTCATTACCGTCGTCGTTGCCGGAGGAGAACAAGCTCTTTGATTCATCAACC
AAACAATCTATTCCCACAACAACAACGACTCAATGGTCAATAGATTTATCCAATTCATCAGAAGCTTTCG
GTTTAAAATCCGCCATAGAATCTCTAACACTATACAGATTCAACGATCTTCAATCAGCTACTTCGAATTT
CAGCGACGAAAACAGAATCAAAGGCTCTGTTTATCGCGCGACAATCAACGGCGACGATGCCGCTGTGAAA
GTGATCAAAGGAGATGTTTCTTCCTCTGAGATCAATCTTTTGAAGAAGCTAAATCATTCTAATATCATCC
GTCTCTCAGGTTTCTGTATCCGTGAAGGAACATCGTACCTCGTCTTCGAGTATTCAGAGAATGGATCGAT
CAGTGATTGGCTTCACTCGTCGGGCAAGAAGAGTTTGACATGGAAACAGAGAGTTGAAATAGCAAGGGAT
GTGGCAGAGGCGTTAGATTATCTCCATAACTATATAACTCCACCTCATATTCATAAGAACTTGGAATCAA
CAAACATACTTCTGGATTCTAATTTCAGAGCCAAGATTGCGAATTTCGGTGTTGCGAGGATTCTTGATGA
AGGTGATCTTGATCTTCAGTTAACAAGACATGTTGAAGGAACACAAGGCTACTTAGCTCCAGAGTATGTG
GAGAATGGAGTCATTACTTCGAAACTAGACGTGTTTGCTTTTGGAGTTGCGGTTCTTGAGCTTCTTTCGG
GGAGAGAAGCAGTAACGATACATAAGAAGAAGGAAGGAGAAGAAGAAGTGGAGATGTTGTGTAAAGTGAT
AAACAGTGTGCTTGGAGGAGAGAATGTGAGAGAGAAGTTAAAAGAGTTTATGGATCCATCTCTAGGGAAT
GAGTATCCGTTGGAGCTGGCTTACACCATGGCTCAGCTTGCTAAGAGCTGTGTCGCAACTGATCTTAACT
CGCGTCCATCTGTCACTCAGGTTCTAACCACGCTCTCAATGATCGTCTCCTCCTCCATCGATTGGGAGCC
TTCTGATGACCTTCTTCGTTCCGGCTCTCTTGGCAACAAGGGTGGGCGCGCCGACCCAGCTTTCTTGTAC
AAAGTGGTTGATAACAGCGGGTTAATTAACATCTTTTACCCATACGATGTTCCTGACTATGCGGGCTATC
CCTATGACGTCCCGGACTATGCAGGATCCTATCCATATGACGTTCCAGATTACGCTGCTCAGTGCAGCGC
TTAGAGCTCGAATTTCCCCGATCGTTCAAACATTTGGCAATAAAGTTTCTTAAGATTGAATCCTGTTGCC
GGTCTTGCGATGATTATCATATAATTTCTGTTGAATTACGTTAAGCATGTAATAATTAACATGTAATGCA
TGACGTTATTTATGAGATGGGTTTTTATGATTAGAGTCCCGCAATTATACATTTAATACGCGATAGAAAA
CAAAATATAGCGCGCAAACTAGGATAAATTATCGCGCGCGGTGTCATCTATGTTACTAGATCGGGAATTA
GCTTCATCAACGCAAGACATGCGCACGACCGTCTGACAGGAGAGGAATTTCCGACGAGCACAGAAAGGAC
TTGCTCTTGGACGTAGGCCTATTTCTCAGGCACATGTATCAAGTGTTCGGACGTGGGTTTTCGATGGTGT
ATCAGCCGCCGCCAACTGGGAGATGAGGAGGCTTTCTTGGGGGGCAGTCAGCAGTTCATTTCACAAGACA
GAGGAACTTGTAAGGAGATGCACTGATTTATCTTGGCGCAAACCAGCAGGACGAATTAGTGGGAATAGCC
CGCGAATATCTAAGTTATGCCTGTCGGCATGAGCAGAAACTTCCAATTCGAAACAGTTTGGAGAGGTTGT
TTTTGGGCATACCTTTTGTTAGTCAGCCTCTCGATTGCTCATCGTCATTACACAGTACCGAAGTTTGATC
GATCTAGTAACATAGATGACACCGCGCGCGATAATTTATCCTAGTTTGCGCGCTATATTTTGTTTTCTAT
CGCGTATTAAATGTATAATTGCGGGACTCTAATCATAAAAACCCATCTCATAAATAACGTCATGCATTAC
ATGTTAATTATTACATGCTTAACGTAATTCAACAGAAATTATATGATAATCATCGCAAGACCGGCAACAG
GATTCAATCTTAAGAAACTTTATTGCCAAATGTTTGAACGATCTGCTTCGACGCACTCCTTCTTTACTCC
ACCATCTCGTCCTTATTGAAAACGTGGGTAGCACCAAAACGAATCAAGTCGCTGGAACTGAAGTTACCAA
TCACGCTGGATGATTTGCCAGTTGGATTAATCTTGCCTTTCCCCGCATGAATAATATTGATGAATGCATG
CGTGAGGGGTATTTCGATTTTGGCAATAGCTGCAATTGCCGCGACATCCTCCAACGAGCATAATTCTTCA
GAAAAATAGCGATGTTCCATGTTGTCAGGGCATGCATGATGCACGTTATGAGGTGACGGTGCTAGGCAGT
ATTCCCTCAAAGTTTCATAGTCAGTATCATATTCATCATTGCATTCCTGCAAGAGAGAATTGAGACGCAA
TCCACACGCTGCGGCAACCTTCCGGCGTTCGTGGTCTATTTGCTCTTGGACGTTGCAAACGTAAGTGTTG
GATCCCGGTCGGCATCTACTCTATTCCTTTGCCCTCGGACGAGTGCTGGGGCGTCGGTTTCCACTATCGG
CGAGTACTTCTACACAGCCATCGGTCCAGACGGCCGCGCTTCTGCGGGCGATTTGTGTACGCCCGACAGT
CCCGGCTCCGGATCGGACGATTGCGTCGCATCGACCCTGCGCCCAAGCTGCATCATCGAAATTGCCGTCA
ACCAAGCTCTGATAGAGTTGGTCAAGACCAATGCGGAGCATATACGCCCGGAGCCGCGGCGATCCTGCAA
GCTCCGGATGCCTCCGCTCGAAGTAGCGCGTCTGCTGCTCCATACAAGCCAACCACGGCCTCCAGAAGAA
GATGTTGGCGACCTCGTATTGGGAATCCCCGAACATCGCCTCGCTCCAGTCAATGACCGCTGTTATGCGG
CCATTGTCCGTCAGGACATTGTTGGAGCCGAAATCCGCGTGCACGAGGTGCCGGACTTCGGGGCAGTCCT
CGGCCCAAAGCATCAGCTCATCGAGAGCCTGCGCGACGGACGCACTGACGGTGTCGTCCATCACAGTTTG
CCAGTGATACACATGGGGATCAGCAATCGCGCATATGAAATCACGCCATGTAGTGTATTGACCGATTCCT
TGCGGTCCGAATGGGCCGAACCCGCTCGTCTGGCTAAGATCGGCCGCAGCGATCGCATCCATGGCCTCCG
CGACCGGCTGCAGAACAGCGGGCAGTTCGGTTTCAGGCAGGTCTTGCAACGTGACACCCTGTGCACGGCG
GGAGATGCAATAGGTCAGGCTCTCGCTGAATTCCCCAATGTCAAGCACTTCCGGAATCGGGAGCGCGGCC
GATGCAAAGTGCCGATAAACATAACGATCTTTGTAGAAACCATCGGCGCAGCTATTTACCCGCAGGACAT
ATCCACGCCCTCCTACATCGAAGCTGAAAGCACGAGATTCTTCGCCCTCCGAGAGCTGCATCAGGTCGGA
GACGCTGTCGAACTTTTCGATCAGAAACTTCTCGACAGACGTCGCGGTGAGTTCAGGCTTTTTCATATCG
GGGTCGTCCTCTCCAAATGAAATGAACTTCCTTATATAGAGGAAGGGTCTTGCGAAGGATAGTGGGATTG
TGCGTCATCCCTTACGTCAGTGGAGATATCACATCAATCCACTTGCTTTGAAGACGTGGTTGGAACGTCT
TCTTTTTCCACGATGCTCCTCGTGGGTGGGGGTCCATCTTTGGGACCACTGTCGGCAGAGGCATCTTGAA
CGATAGCCTTTCCTTTATCGCAATGATGGCATTTGTAGGTGCCACCTTCCTTTTCTACTGTCCTTTTGAT
GAAGTGACAGATAGCTGGGCAATGGAATCCGAGGAGGTTTCCCGATATTACCCTTTGTTGAAAAGTCTCA
ATAGCCCTTTGGTCTTCTGAGACTGTATCTTTGATATTCTTGGAGTAGACGAGAGTGTCGTGCTCCACCA
TGTTGACGGATCTCTAGGACGCGTCGACGCGTCGACGCGTCGACGCGTCGACGCGTCCTAGAAGCTAATT
CACTGGCCGTCGTTTTACAACGTCGTGACTGGGAAAACCCTGGCGTTACCCAACTTAATCGCCTTGCAGC
ACATCCCCCTTTCGCCAGCTGGCGTAATAGCGAAGAGGCCCGCACCGATCGCCCTTCCCAACAGTTGCGC
AGCCTGAATG
[44 nt withheld, positions 11272-11315]
C
[141 nt withheld, positions 11317-11457]
CCTTTGACGTTGGAGTCCACGTTCTTT
[37 nt withheld, positions 11485-11521]
ACCCTATCTCGGGCTATTCTTTTGATTTATAAGGGATTTTGCCGATTTCGGAACCACCATCAAACAGGAT
TTTCGCCTGCTGGGGCAAACCAGCGTGGACCGCTTGCTGCAACTCTCTCAGGGCCAGGCGGTGAAGGGCA
ATCAGCTGTTGCCCGTCTCACTGGTGAAAAGAAAAACCACCCCAGTACATTAAAAACGTCCGCAATGTGT
TATTAAGTTGTCTAAGCGTCAATTTGTTTACACCACAATATATCCTGCCACCAGCCAGCCAACAGCTCCC
CGACCGGCAGCTCGGCACAAAATCACCACTCGATACAGGCAGCCCATCAGTCCGGGACGGCGTCAGCGGG
AGAGCCGTTGTAAGGCGGCAGACTTTGCTCATGTTACCGATGCTATTCGGAAGAACGGCAACTAAGCTGC
CGGGTTTGAAACACGGATGATCTCGCGGAGGGTAGCATGTTGATTGTAACGATGACAGAGCGTTGCTGCC
TGTGATCAAATATCATCTCCCTCGCAGAGATCCGAATTATCAGCCTTCTTATTCATTTCTCGCTTAACCG
TGACAGGCTGTCGATCTTGAGAACTATGCCGACATAATAGGAAATCGCTGGATAAAGCCGCTGAGGAAGC
TGAGTGGCGCTATTTCTTTAGAAGTGAACGTTGACGATATCAACTCCCCTATCCATTGCTCACCGAATGG
TACAGGTCGGGGACCCGAAGTTCCGACTGTCGGCCTGATGCATCCCCGGCTGATCGACCCCAGATCTGGG
GCTGAGAAAGCCCAGTAAGGAAACAACTGTAGGTTCGAGTCGCGAGATCCCCCGGAACCAAAGGAAGTAG
GTTAAACCCGCTCCGATCAGGCCGAGCCACGCCAGGCCGAGAACATTGGTTCCTGTAGGCATCGGGATTG
GCGGATCAAACACTAAAGCTACTGGAACGAGCAGAAGTCCTCCGGCCGCCAGTTGCCAGGCGGTAAAGGT
GAGCAGAGGCACGGGAGGTTGCCACTTGCGGGTCAGCACGGTTCCGAACGCCATGGAAACCGCCCCCGCC
AGGCCCGCTGCGACGCCGACAGGATCTAGCGCTGCGTTTGGTGTCAACACCAACAGCGCCACGCCCGCAG
TTCCGCAAATAGCCCCCAGGACCGCCATCAATCGTATCGGGCTACCTAGCAGAGCGGCAGAGATGAACAC
GACCATCAGCGGCTGCACAGCGCCTACCGTCGCCGCGACCCCGCCCGGCAGGCGGTAGACCGAAATAAAC
AACAAGCTCCAGAATAGCGAAATATTAAGTGCGCCGAGGATGAAGATGCGCATCCACCAGATTCCCGTTG
GAATCTGTCGGACGATCATCACGAGCAATAAACCCGCCGGCAACGCCCGCAGCAGCATACCGGCGACCCC
TCGGCCTCGCTGTTCGGGCTCCACGAAAACGCCGGACAGATGCGCCTTGTGAGCGTCCTTGGGGCCGTCC
TCCTGTTTGAAGACCGACAGCCCAATGATCTCGCCGTCGATGTAGGCGCCGAATGCCACGGCATCTCGCA
ACCGTTCAGCGAACGCCTCCATGGGCTTTTTCTCCTCGTGCTCGTAAACGGACCCGAACATCTCTGGAGC
TTTCTTCAGGGCCGACAATCGGATCTCGCGGAAATCCTGCACGTCGGCCGCTCCAAGCCGTCGAATCTGA
GCCTTAATCACAATTGTCAATTTTAATCCTCTGTTTATCGGCAGTTCGTAGAGCGCGCCGTGCGTCCCGA
GCGATACTGAGCGAAGCAAGTGCGTCGAGCAGTGCCCGCTTGTTCCTGAAATGCCAGTAAAGCGCTGGCT
GCTGAACCCCCAGCCGGAACTGACCCCACAAGGCCCTAGCGTTTGCAATGCACCAGGTCATCATTGACCC
AGGCGTGTTCCACCAGGCCGCTGCCTCGCAACTCTTCGCAGGCTTCGCCGACCTGCTCGCGCCACTTCTT
CACGCGGGTGGAATCCGATCCGCACATGAGGCGGAAGGTTTCCAGCTTGAGCGGGTACGGCTCCCGGTGC
GAGCTGAAATAGTCGAACATCCGTCGGGCCGTCGGCGACAGCTTGCGGTACTTCTCCCATATGAATTTCG
TGTAGTGGTCGCCAGCAAACAGCACGACGATTTCCTCGTCGATCAGGACCTGGCAACGGGACGTTTTCTT
GCCACGGTCCAGGACGCGGAAGCGGTGCAGCAGCGACACCGATTCCAGGTGCCCAACGCGGTCGGACGTG
AAGCCCATCGCCGTCGCCTGTAGGCGCGACAGGCATTCCTCGGCCTTCGTGTAATACCGGCCATTGATCG
ACCAGCCCAGGTCCTGGCAAAGCTCGTAGAACGTGAAGGTGATCGGCTCGCCGATAGGGGTGCGCTTCGC
GTACTCCAACACCTGCTGCCACACCAGTTCGTCATCGTCGGCCCGCAGCTCGACGCCGGTGTAGGTGATC
TTCACGTCCTTGTTGACGTGGAAAATGACCTTGTTTTGCAGCGCCTCGCGCGGGATTTTCTTGTTGCGCG
TGGTGAACAGGGCAGAGCGGGCCGTGTCGTTTGGCATCGCTCGCATCGTGTCCGGCCACGGCGCAATATC
GAACAAGGAAAGCTGCATTTCCTTGATCTGCTGCTTCGTGTGTTTCAGCAACGCGGCCTGCTTGGCCTCG
CTGACCTGTTTTGCCAGGTCCTCGCCGGCGGTTTTTCGCTTCTTGGTCGTCATAGTTCCTCGCGTGTCGA
TGGTCATCGACTTCGCCAAACCTGCCGCCTCCTGTTCGAGACGACGCGAACGCTCCACGGCGGCCGATGG
CGCGGGCAGGGCAGGGGGAGCCAGTTGCACGCTGTCGCGCTCGATCTTGGCCGTAGCTTGCTGGACCATC
GAGCCGACGGACTGGAAGGTTTCGCGGGGCGCACGCATGACGGTGCGGCTTGCGATGGTTTCGGCATCCT
CGGCGGAAAACCCCGCGTCGATCAGTTCTTGCCTGTATGCCTTCCGGTCAAACGTCCGATTCATTCACCC
TCCTTGCGGGATTGCCCCGACTCACGCCGGGGCAATGTGCCCTTATTCCTGATTTGACCCGCCTGGTGCC
TTGGTGTCCAGATAATCCACCTTATCGGCAATGAAGTCGGTCCCGTAGACCGTCTGGCCGTCCTTCTCGT
ACTTGGTATTCCGAATCTTGCCCTGCACGAATACCAGCGACCCCTTGCCCAAATACTTGCCGTGGGCCTC
GGCCTGAGAGCCAAAACACTTGATGCGGAAGAAGTCGGTGCGCTCCTGCTTGTCGCCGGCATCGTTGCGC
CACATCTAGGTACTAAAACAATTCATCCAGTAAAATATAATATTTTATTTTCTCCCAATCAGGCTTGATC
CCCAGTAAGTCAAAAAATAGCTCGACATACTGTTCTTCCCCGATATCCTCCCTGATCGACCGGACGCAGA
AGGCAATGTCATACCACTTGTCCGCCCTGCCGCTTCTCCCAAGATCAATAAAGCCACTTACTTTGCCATC
TTTCACAAAGATGTTGCTGTCTCCCAGGTCGCCGTGGGAAAAGACAAGTTCCTCTTCGGGCTTTTCCGTC
TTTAAAAAATCATACAGCTCGCGCGGATCTTTAAATGGAGTGTCTTCTTCCCAGTTTTCGCAATCCACAT
CGGCCAGATCGTTATTCAGTAAGTAATCCAATTCGGCTAAGCGGCTGTCTAAGCTATTCGTATAGGGACA
ATCCGATATGTCGATGGAGTGAAAGAGCCTGATGCACTCCGCATACAGCTCGATAATCTTTTCAGGGCTT
TGTTCATCTTCATACTCTTCCGAGCAAAGGACGCCATCGGCCTCACTCATGAGCAGATTGCTCCAGCCAT
CATGCCGTTCAAAGTGCAGGACCTTTGGAACAGGCAGCTTTCCTTCCAGCCATAGCATCATGTCCTTTTC
CCGTTCCACATCATAGGTGGTCCCTTTATACCGGCTGTCCGTCATTTTTAAATATAGGTTTTCATTTTCT
CCCACCAGCTTATATACCTTAGCAGGAGACATTCCTTCCGTATCTTTTACGCAGCGGTATTTTTCGATCA
GTTTTTTCAATTCCGGTGATATTCTCATTTTAGCCATTTATTATTTCCTTCCTCTTTTCTACAGTATTTA
AAGATACCCCAAGAAGCTAATTATAACAAGACGAACTCCAATTCACTGTTCCTTGCATTCTAAAACCTTA
AATACCAGAAAACAGCTTTTTCAAAGTTGTTTTCAAAGTTGGCGTATAACATAGTATCGACGGAGCCGAT
TTTGAAACCACAATTATGGGTGATGCTGCCAACTTACTGATTTAGTGTATGATGGTGTTTTTGAGGTGCT
CCAGTGGCTTCTGTTTCTATCAGCTGTCCCTCCTGTTCAGCTACTGACGGGGTGGTGCGTAACGGCAAAA
GCACCGCCGGACATCAGCGCTATCTCTGCTCTCACTGCCGTAAAACATGGCAACTGCAGTTCACTTACAC
CGCTTCTCAACCCGGTACGCACCAGAAAATCATTGATATGGCCATGAATGGCGTTGGATGCCGGGCAACA
GCCCGCATTATGGGCGTTGGCCTCAACACGATTTTACGTCACTTAAAAAACTCAGGCCGCAGTCGGTAAC
CTCGCGCATACAGCCGGGCAGTGACGTCATCGTCTGCGCGGAAATGGACGAACAGTGGGGCTATGTCGGG
GCTAAATCGCGCCAGCGCTGGCTGTTTTACGCGTATGACAGTCTCCGGAAGACGGTTGTTGCGCACGTAT
TCGGTGAACGCACTATGGCGACGCTGGGGCGTCTTATGAGCCTGCTGTCACCCTTTGACGTGGTGATATG
GATGACGGATGGCTGGCCGCTGTATGAATCCCGCCTGAAGGGAAAGCTGCACGTAATCAGCAAGCGATAT
ACGCAGCGAATTGAGCGGCATAACCTGAATCTGAGGCAGCACCTGGCACGGCTGGGACGGAAGTCGCTGT
CGTTCTCAAAATCGGTGGAGCTGCATGACAAAGTCATCGGGCATTATCTGAACATAAAACACTATCAATA
AGTTGGAGTCATTACCCAATTATGATAGAATTTACAAGCTATAAGGTTATTGTCCTGGGTTTCAAGCATT
AGTCCATGCAAGTTTTTATGCTTTGCCCATTCTATAGATATATTGATAAGCGCGCTGCCTATGCCTTGCC
CCCTGAAATCCTTACATACGGCGATATCTTCTATATAAAAGATATATTATCTTATCAGTATTGTCAATAT
ATTCAAGGCAATCTGCCTCCTCATCCTCTTCATCCTCTTCGTCTTGGTAGCTTTTTAAATATGGCGCTTC
ATAGAGTAATTCTGTAAAGGTCCAATTCTCGTTTTCATACCTCGGTATAATCTTACCTATCACCTCAAAT
GGTTCGCTGGGTTTATCGCACCCCCGAACACGAGCACGGCACCCGCGACCACTATGCCAAGAATGCCCAA
GGTAAAAATTGCCGGCCCCGCCATGAAGTCCGTGAATGCCCCGACGGCCGAAGTGAAGGGCAGGCCGCCA
CCCAGGCCGCCGCCCTCACTGCCCGGCACCTGGTCGCTGAATGTCGATGCCAGCACCTGCGGCACGTCAA
TGCTTCCGGGCGTCGCGCTCGGGCTGATCGCCCATCCCGTTACTGCCCCGATCCCGGCAATGGCAAGGAC
TGCCAGCGCTGCCATTTTTGGGGTGAGGCCGTTCGCGGCCGAGGGGCGCAGCCCCTGGGGGGATGGGAGG
CCCGCGTTAGCGGGCCGGGAGGGTTCGAGAAGGGGGGGCACCCCCCTTCGGCGTGCGCGGTCACGCGCAC
AGGGCGCAGCCCTGGTTAAAAACAAGGTTTATAAATATTGGTTTAAAAGCAGGTTAAAAGACAGGTTAGC
GGTGGCCGAAAAACGGGCGGAAACCCTTGCAAATGCTGGATTTTCTGCCTGTGGACAGCCCCTCAAATGT
CAATAGGTGCGCCCCTCATCTGTCAGCACTCTGCCCCTCAAGTGTCAAGGATCGCGCCCCTCATCTGTCA
GTAGTCGCGCCCCTCAAGTGTCAATACCGCAGGGCACTTATCCCCAGGCTTGTCCACATCATCTGTGGGA
AACTCGCGTAAAATCAGGCGTTTTCGCCGATTTGCGAGGCTGGCCAGCTCCACGTCGCCGGCCGAAATCG
AGCCTGCCCCTCATCTGTCAACGCCGCGCCGGGTGAGTCGGCCCCTCAAGTGTCAACGTCCGCCCCTCAT
CTGTCAGTGAGGGCCAAGTTTTCCGCGAGGTATCCACAACGCCGGCGGCCGCGGTGTCTCGCACACGGCT
TCGACGGCGTTTCTGGCGCGTTTGCAGGGCCATAGACGGCCGCCAGCCCAGCGGCGAGGGCAACCAGCCC
GG
Features (pLannotate 1.2.2; 39 found; start..end, strand, type, name):
     12..107     -  CDS            traI (fragment): TRAI6_ECOLX - Experimental evidence at protein level: Swiss-Prot protein existence level 1. The initiation process of transfer DNA synthesis requires the interaction of at least three plasmid-specific components (TraH, I, and J) at the transfer origin resulting in the assembly of a specialised nucleoprotein complex - the relaxosome. Site- and strand-specific cleavage at the transfer origin is dependent on TraI and TraJ. From Escherichia coli.
    145..516     -  CDS            traJ: oriT-recognizing protein; traJ
    549..658     -  oriT           oriT: incP origin of transfer
    790..980     +  rep_origin     ori (fragment): high-copy-number ColE1/pMB1/pBR322/pUC origin of replication
   1339..1989    -  CDS            TetR: tetracycline resistance regulatory protein; tetR
   2095..2344    +  CDS            TcR (fragment): tetracycline efflux protein; tetA; confers resistance to tetracycline
   2454..2478    -  misc_feature   RB T-DNA repeat: right border repeat from nopaline C58 T-DNA
   2634..2817    +  promoter       NOS promoter: nopaline synthase promoter NOS promoter
   2838..3632    +  CDS            NeoR/KanR: aminoglycoside phosphotransferase from Tn5; aph(3')-II (or nptII); confers resistance to neomycin, kanamycin, and G418 (Geneticin®)
   3653..3802    +  CDS            ble (fragment): BLE_KLEPN - Experimental evidence at protein level: Swiss-Prot protein existence level 1. Binding protein with a strong affinity to the bleomycin family of antibiotics. Binds to CL990; an antimitotic-antibiotic compound. From Klebsiella pneumoniae.
   3809..4015    +  CDS            ocd (fragment): OCD_AGRFC - Experimental evidence at protein level: Swiss-Prot protein existence level 1. Catalyzes the conversion of L-ornithine into L-proline with release of ammonia. Is involved in the utilization of nopaline, a catabolic pathway that proceeds through L-arginine and L-ornithine to L-proline. Nopaline is a predominant opine in plant cells transformed with Ti plasmid pTiC58. From Agrobacterium fabrum (strain C58 / ATCC 33970) (Agrobacterium tumefaciens (strain C58)).
   4022..4274    +  terminator     NOS terminator: nopaline synthase terminator and poly(A) signal
   4278..4721    +  CDS            M13 gene III (fragment) (sequence partly withheld): pIII; III; minor coat protein
   4720..4810    +  CDS            lacI (fragment): lac repressor; lacI; The lac repressor binds to the lac operator to inhibit transcription in E. coli. This inhibition can be relieved by adding lactose or isopropyl-β-D-thiogalactopyranoside (IPTG).
   4823..4844    +  protein_bind   CAP binding site: CAP binding activates transcription in the presence of cAMP. E. coli catabolite activator protein
   4859..4889    +  promoter       lac promoter: promoter for the E. coli lac operon
   4893..4915    +  protein_bind   lac operator (fragment): The lac repressor binds to the lac operator to inhibit transcription in E. coli. This inhibition can be relieved by adding lactose or isopropyl-β-D-thiogalactopyranoside (IPTG). lac repressor encoded by lacI
   5972..5996    +  protein_bind   attB1: mutant version of attB; recombination site for the Gateway® BP reaction BP Clonase™
   6017..8008    +  CDS            LYK5: LYK5_ARATH - Experimental evidence at transcript level: Swiss-Prot protein existence level 2. May recognize microbe-derived N-acetylglucosamine (NAG)- containing ligands. From Arabidopsis thaliana (Mouse-ear cress).
   8025..8049    -  protein_bind   attB2: mutant version of attB; recombination site for the Gateway® BP reaction BP Clonase™
   8078..8167    +  CDS            3xHA: three tandem HA epitope tags
   8201..8453    +  terminator     NOS terminator: nopaline synthase terminator and poly(A) signal
   8882..9134    -  terminator     NOS terminator: nopaline synthase terminator and poly(A) signal
   9158..9586    -  CDS            nos (fragment): DHNO_AGRT7 - Protein inferred from homology: Swiss-Prot protein existence level 3. From Agrobacterium tumefaciens (strain T37).
   9602..10627   -  CDS            HygR: aminoglycoside phosphotransferase from E. coli; aph(4)-Ia; confers resistance to hygromycin
  10637..10981   -  promoter       CaMV 35S promoter: strong constitutive promoter from cauliflower mosaic virus
  10638..10684   -  promoter       minimal CaMV 35S promoter: minimal 35S promoter from cauliflower mosaic virus
  11119..11274   +  CDS            lacZα (fragment) (sequence partly withheld): LacZα fragment of β-galactosidase; lacZ fragment
  11272..11572   +  rep_origin     M13 ori (fragment) (sequence partly withheld): M13 bacteriophage origin of replication; arrow indicates direction of (+) strand synthesis
  11573..11703   +  CDS            lacI (fragment): lac repressor; lacI; The lac repressor binds to the lac operator to inhibit transcription in E. coli. This inhibition can be relieved by adding lactose or isopropyl-β-D-thiogalactopyranoside (IPTG).
  11757..11781   -  misc_feature   LB T-DNA repeat: left border repeat from nopaline C58 T-DNA
  13238..13357   -  CDS            tetR (fragment): TETR1_ECOLX - Experimental evidence at protein level: Swiss-Prot protein existence level 1. TetR is the repressor of the tetracycline resistance element; its N-terminal region forms a helix-turn-helix structure and binds DNA. Binding of tetracycline to TetR reduces the repressor affinity for the tetracycline resistance gene (tetA) promoter operator sites. From Escherichia coli.
  13377..14525   -  CDS            trfA: trans-acting replication protein that binds to and activates oriV
  14824..15618   -  CDS            KanR: aminoglycoside phosphotransferase; aphA-3; confers resistance to kanamycin
  15810..16577   +  mobile_element IS1: prokaryotic transposable element IS1
  16586..16735   -  CDS            satA (fragment): STA_BACSU - Also known as yyaR. Experimental evidence at protein level: Swiss-Prot protein existence level 1. Involved in resistance to streptothricin, a broad-spectrum antibiotic produced by streptomycetes. Detoxifies streptothricin via acetylation of the beta amino group of the first beta-lysyl moiety of streptothricin. From Bacillus subtilis (strain 168).
  16734..16928   -  CDS            satA (fragment): STA_BACSU - Also known as yyaR. Experimental evidence at protein level: Swiss-Prot protein existence level 1. Involved in resistance to streptothricin, a broad-spectrum antibiotic produced by streptomycetes. Detoxifies streptothricin via acetylation of the beta amino group of the first beta-lysyl moiety of streptothricin. From Bacillus subtilis (strain 168).
  16931..17206   -  CDS            klaC (fragment): KLAC_ECOLX - Also known as telB. Protein predicted: Swiss-Prot protein existence level 4. Belongs to the kla operon, which is associated with cryptic tellurite resistance, and IncW plasmid fertility inhibition. From Escherichia coli.
  17270..8       -  rep_origin     oriV (across the origin): incP origin of replication
