[The description below was written by a language model from this plasmid's Addgene catalogue record and pLannotate feature annotations shown in this document.]
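Description:
pUBQ10:LYK5_At-3xHA is a plant expression binary vector of about 17.9 kb built on pGWB14, a Gateway-compatible T-DNA plasmid, in which the original promoter has been replaced by the Arabidopsis UBQ10 promoter. The backbone carries the broad-host-range IncP replication system (oriV with the trfA replication protein), which allows maintenance in both E. coli and Agrobacterium, together with an incP oriT and traJ for conjugal mobilisation. Bacterial selection is by kanamycin through an aphA-3 KanR gene. The annotation also picks up backbone remnants such as an IS1 element, tetracycline-resistance gene fragments, lac/M13 sequences and a partial ColE1-type origin, which appear to be carry-over from the vector's ancestry rather than functional parts.

Between the nopaline-type right and left T-DNA border repeats lie three plant cassettes. The payload is the Arabidopsis thaliana LYK5 coding sequence (LysM-containing receptor-like kinase 5, AT2G33580), flanked by attB1 and attB2 sites left by Gateway recombination and followed downstream by a 3xHA epitope tag and a NOS terminator, giving a C-terminally HA-tagged receptor. The UBQ10 promoter is stated in the catalogue record but is not called in the feature table; it presumably occupies the unannotated stretch upstream of attB1. The other two cassettes are plant selectable markers: NOS promoter-driven NeoR/KanR (nptII) and, in reverse orientation, CaMV 35S-driven HygR, each with a NOS terminator; the record lists hygromycin as the plant selection.

The construct is intended for constitutive expression of LYK5 in plants, with the HA tag allowing immunodetection. LYK5 is annotated as a likely sensor of microbe-derived N-acetylglucosamine-containing ligands, and the associated study concerns microbial feature perception and immune receptor conservation in citrus and related Rutaceae.
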