Addgene plasmid #202192: pUBQ10:LYK5_At-3xHA
Purpose: Express Arabidopsis thaliana LYK5 gene under UBQ10 promoter
Depositing lab: Gitta Coaker. Depositing organization: University of California, Davis. Publication: Variation in microbial feature perception in the Rutaceae family with immune receptor conservation in citrus. Trinh J, Li T, Franco JY, Toruno TY, Stevens DM, Thapa SP, Wong J, Pineda R, Avila de Dios E, Kahn TL, Seymour DK, Ramadugu C, Coaker GL. Plant Physiol. 2023 May 5:kiad263. doi: 10.1093/plphys/kiad263. PubMed 37144828.
Backbone
  Vector backbone: pGWB14
  Modifications to backbone: Modified promoter to UBQ10 promoter
  Vector type: Plant Expression
  Selectable markers: Hygromycin
Growth in bacteria
  Bacterial resistance: Kanamycin, 50 μg/mL
  Growth temperature: 37°C
  Growth strain: DH5alpha
  Copy number: Unknown
Gene/Insert
  Gene/Insert name: LYSM-CONTAINING RECEPTOR-LIKE KINASE 5 (alt name: LYK5)
  Species: A. thaliana (mustard weed)
  Entrez Gene: LYK5 (a.k.a. AT2G33580, AtLYK5, F4P9.35, F4P9_35, LysM-containing receptor-like kinase 5)
  Promoter: AtUBQ10
  Tag / fusion protein: HA
  Cloning method: Gateway Cloning
  Sequencing primers: 5′ M13F; 3′ M13R
Terms and licenses: Academic/Nonprofit Terms; Industry Terms: Not Available to Industry
How to cite: pUBQ10:LYK5_At-3xHA was a gift from Gitta Coaker (Addgene plasmid # 202192 ; http://n2t.net/addgene:202192 ; RRID:Addgene_202192)
